Addgene plasmid #154228: pVE2_10_p40S_QfDBD_VP16AD_cp_penDE_DsRed_0xQUAS
Purpose: Encodes p40S:QfDBD-VP16AD-GFP-NLS synthetic transcription factor, activating DsRed-SKL with promoter CP_penDE (no QUAS control)
Depositing lab: Arnold Driessen. Depositing organization: University of Groningen. Publication: Synthetic control devices for gene regulation in Penicillium chrysogenum. Mozsik L, Buttel Z, Bovenberg RAL, Driessen AJM, Nygard Y. Microb Cell Fact. 2019 Nov 18;18(1):203. doi: 10.1186/s12934-019-1253-3. PubMed 31739777.
Backbone
  Vector backbone: pAGM4673
  Backbone manufacturer: MoClo Tool Kit of Sylvestre Marillonnet
  Backbone size w/o insert (bp): 8102
  Vector type: Bacterial Expression, Synthetic Biology ; Fungal Expression
  Selectable markers: amdS fungal selection
Growth in bacteria
  Bacterial resistance: Kanamycin, 50 μg/mL
  Growth temperature: 37°C
  Growth strain: DH5alpha
  Copy number: Unknown
Gene/Insert
  Gene/Insert name: p40S:QfDBD-VP16AD-GFP-NLS (alt names: P(various):DsRed-SKL; pGpdA:amdS)
  Species: Synthetic; Fungal expression, P. rubens (formerly P. chrysogenum)
  Promoter: p40S (AN0465 A. nidulans)
  Tag / fusion protein: GFP-NLS; DsRed-SKL (C terminal on backbone)
  Cloning method: Restriction Enzyme; 5′ cloning site Unknown (unknown if destroyed)
Terms and licenses: Academic/Nonprofit Terms; Industry Terms: Not Available to Industry
Depositor comments: Synthetic Transcription Factor (QfDBD-VP16AD-GFP-NLS) and DsRed-SKL transcribed with various full and core promoters (CP) with and without Quinic acid Upstream Activation Sequences (QUAS). Fungal selection provided with amdS marker. Flanking regions were designed for integration at the locus of the Penicillin gene cluster.
How to cite: pVE2_10_p40S_QfDBD_VP16AD_cp_penDE_DsRed_0xQUAS was a gift from Arnold Driessen (Addgene plasmid # 154228 ; http://n2t.net/addgene:154228 ; RRID:Addgene_154228)
