[The description below was written by a language model from this plasmid's Addgene catalogue record and pLannotate feature annotations shown in this document.]
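Description:
pVE2_10_p40S_QfDBD_VP16AD_cp_penDE_DsRed_0xQUAS is a 14.1 kb multigene MoClo assembly built in the level 2 acceptor pAGM4673, intended for genomic integration and expression in the filamentous fungus Penicillium rubens (formerly P. chrysogenum). The backbone is a binary-type vector. It carries nopaline T-DNA left and right border repeats, a broad-host-range incP oriV with its trfA replication protein, and a high-copy ColE1/pUC origin. A kanamycin resistance gene driven by the bla promoter allows selection in E. coli.

The payload consists of three transcription units. The first uses the Aspergillus nidulans 40S ribosomal protein promoter (AN0465) to express a synthetic transcription factor. This factor joins the DNA-binding domain of the Neurospora crassa quinic acid regulator QF (qa-1f) to a VP16-derived activation domain, followed by GFP and a nuclear localisation signal so that it can be visualised in the nucleus. The second unit is the fungal selection marker, A. nidulans amdS (acetamidase), which permits growth on acetamide. It is driven by the gpdA promoter with its intron, and the feature table splits the gene into several fragments, probably because of introns. The third unit is the reporter, DsRed carrying a C-terminal SKL peroxisomal targeting signal, placed behind the penDE core promoter.

In this version no QUAS binding sites precede the core promoter, so the QF-based activator has nothing to bind. The construct therefore serves as the zero-QUAS negative control in a series testing synthetic gene control devices. According to the depositor, flanking regions direct integration at the penicillin gene cluster locus, although these are not annotated in the feature table.
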