Features (pLannotate 1.2.2; 18 found; start..end, strand, type, name):
   2208..2756    +  CDS            qa-1f (fragment): QA1F_NEUCR - Protein predicted: Swiss-Prot protein existence level 4. Transcription activation of genes for enzymes and proteins of quinate metabolism by binding to a 16 base-pair sequence (consensus 5'- GGRTAARYRYTTAYCC-3') in front of each Qa genes. From Neurospora crassa (strain ATCC 24698 / 74-OR23-1A / CBS 708.71 / DSM 1257 / FGSC 987).
   2781..2891    +  CDS            VP48: 3 tandem repeats of the minimal activation domain of herpes simplex virus VP16 (Cheng et al., 2013)
   2904..3620    +  CDS            EGFP: EGFP is a basic (constitutively fluorescent) green fluorescent protein published in 1996, derived from Aequorea victoria. It is reported to be a rapidly-maturing weak dimer with moderate acid sensitivity.
   4021..4049    +  misc_feature   MCS (fragment): pBluescript multiple cloning site
   4048..4764    +  promoter       gpdA promoter (fragment): gpdA; promoter from the Aspergillus nidulans glyceraldehyde-3-phosphate dehydrogenase gene (Punt et al., 1990)
   4813..4928    +  intron         gpdA intron: gpdA; intron from the Aspergillus nidulans glyceraldehyde-3-phosphate dehydrogenase gene (Punt et al., 1990)
   4937..5200    +  CDS            amdS (fragment): acetamidase from Aspergillus nidulans; amdS; confers ability to process acetamide for selection in fungal cells
   5281..5422    +  CDS            amdS (fragment): acetamidase from Aspergillus nidulans; amdS; confers ability to process acetamide for selection in fungal cells
   5480..5902    +  CDS            amdS (fragment): acetamidase from Aspergillus nidulans; amdS; confers ability to process acetamide for selection in fungal cells
   6016..6837    +  CDS            amdS (fragment): acetamidase from Aspergillus nidulans; amdS; confers ability to process acetamide for selection in fungal cells
   7419..8093    +  CDS            DsRed-Express: DsRed-Express is a basic (constitutively fluorescent) orange fluorescent protein published in 2002, derived from Discosoma sp.. It is reported to be a rapidly-maturing tetramer with low acid sensitivity.
   9927..9951    +  misc_feature   RB T-DNA repeat: right border repeat from nopaline C58 T-DNA
  10048..10679   +  rep_origin     oriV: incP origin of replication
  10770..10874   +  promoter       AmpR promoter: bla
  10875..11669   +  CDS            KanR: aminoglycoside phosphotransferase; aphA-3; confers resistance to kanamycin
  11840..12428   +  rep_origin     ori: high-copy-number ColE1/pMB1/pBR322/pUC origin of replication
  12764..13909   +  CDS            trfA: TRFA_ECOLX - Experimental evidence at protein level: Swiss-Prot protein existence level 1. Also involved in plasmid copy number control, promoting intermolecular coupling of protein bound iterons at oriV, which inhibits replication initiation. From Escherichia coli.
  14058..14082   +  misc_feature   LB T-DNA repeat: left border repeat from nopaline C58 T-DNA
>Addgene plasmid #154228 | pVE2_10_p40S_QfDBD_VP16AD_cp_penDE_DsRed_0xQUAS | addgene full sequence | sequence record 305993 | Addgene NGS Result
GTGCCGAATTCGGATCCGGAGCCTGCAGGATGGGCCTCCACAACCCTGCCCTAACATTGTTCGTAGAAGA
TCTGCCAGCAGGCTTATGTCCAGGCCCCTCTCAACCCGCCCTTTCCTTTCAGCTCGGGCGCCGTACTTGC
CCCACCCAGGCGTGTTCCGCTGAACTGCCCATACCCAGGCCAGCGGACTGATAACCATTTCTCTTTATGC
TTTGCTATTGGGCTTGTGACTCGTTCTTGGAGGCAAGGTTATCAGATTGAATAGAAGATTCGGTGATGCA
GCAAATAGCGACTGTTCGTTGCGGGGTCCGAACCCGCTCGGCAGCACCGGGCTCTCCCTACTATCCCTCG
ATAGCAGTGGCGTGCGCGGGCTGTCGACCCTGTCCATCCTGAAAGAGTTGATATTGAAGGTAGTAGGTAC
GGTGCAGGGTAACGCGTGATATCCTGTCCTCAGTCTTAAGACTTCTCACCTATATCACCCGCACTTACCC
TAGAGTGCCGCTTAGGTGCTAAGGGCACATTGAGTATTGGCCGTGTAGAATATATAGCTTAAGTACGGCC
AAGCAGACGGGAAGCCCTGTTCTCCACACCCTATGGTCGTATATATCAGGCTTCTACCGGGAAACGATTA
AGAGTGTATAATGGACTGAAAATCAATATGAACGGGACAATGCTCAAGTTAAATTAGTTAGGCATCCTAA
TCTCTACTAAATGTTCTATCTAGAGATCGGGGTACTATAGGCCCGTACGTTAATCACTCTACGCTTCTCT
CCCTTAGGTATAGTGTAGGTAGGGGCTAGACATTTATATGAGTCAGATGGTACAAACGGTAGCGCTGCAA
GAATTCAAGCTTGGAGGAGTTATAGACGGTCCGGCATAGGTAAGGAGAGATTAGATATTTCGACTTCCCG
ATTCCTTAGTCTCCTTAGTCTGGAAACTGAGAAAGGCCTGAACTCGTTCAATCTATTAGCTCTAATCACG
TAGTCTCAACTAGAATCCTGAACAGGCGCCGGAACCAGTCCAAATGCGTGGAGTACAGCAAGTCCAGTCA
AATCACGATTAGAATGGCCATATATAAGCAAAAAACCCTTGGACAATACGTCCGATCGACACCAAAGCAA
TCTGGTACATCACCCTTCTTATATACAGGGTAGCCGGAATTGTATTGACTCTATACGAAGCCGCAGGTTT
ACCAGCACAGAGGTGCGATAGCTACACGAATGTAGAGTGAAGGCATTACAACCGATTGCTAAGTGTCATA
GAGGCTAAGCTTCACGGCTCAAGGAGTCTGTGGAGGATACCTGATATAAGAATTGAGAGTTATACTCCGG
AGGTTATGTTAGTACCTCAAAAATGTGAAGTACAACGAAACTCGAACTTCGAATGACAATAGCTTGGCTG
GCTGTTAGTCAACTGAGGTACAACGTCATCTTGCAATTAGTTATGTTCTTTGCTAGATAGTGAGCTGCTG
TAAACTTGTAGTTCTTAGAAACATGTCTGAAGTCTAGAGTCGAGACTTGTGATTGGTGTAAATTAGTGGG
GGTCCGGAGCGGAATAACAATCGAGGTCAGCCTCCTGGGTCTGTCAGTAAGCTAACCACGAAAGGACAAG
CGTAGACGAGGTCACGGGGTACTGGCCTAGCCGGCTTCGGCTAGCGCCCACGAAAATAGGGCAACGTCGA
AGCGAGAGACACACACGGATTCCACGATCGCCGACGACAAGCACTCAACTCCACGACAACCCACGACAAC
CCTTGCCGCTGCGTTCTTGGTGAAGGGCTGCAGGATTAGAGGTGAGTATTTTATTTTCTGGCTATTGTGA
TCTTTTTCCCCCCCGGTTTCCGCTGGTTCTATCTTGTCGAGCGAGTCGGTGCGCCTTCGATCGGTCTGTC
AAATTTCCATCCGTCCACTCGTTCACCCGGTATCGATACAAGAGGGAATGGAGCATTACGACAGGGGAGC
AGAGGCAGAACTCTCGATGTTGCTACTTTTTTTGCTTGGAACAACTTCCTTGAAAGATTCTTTTCTGAAT
GCGGCTGGGAAACTGCGAATTGGATATCCAGCGAAAGGTTACCGACAGACTCACGGCCATCGATACCACT
CAGCGGGATAGAATTGAAGGCATTCGGACATTAGATGATCAGCTTCGCTTGTTTCGACTCGTGCTAATCA
ATTATCCCTGGACAGTCCCCCACATAGACAGCAAACAATGCCACCCAAGCGCAAAACGCTTAACGCTGCG
GCTGAGGCTAACGCTCATGCCGACGGACACGCCGACGGAAACGCCGACGGACACGTGGCCAATACGGCCG
CGTCCTCGAATAATGCGAGGTTCGCTGATCTCACTAACATCGATACTCCGGGTCTGGGACCCACAACTAC
GACCCTGCTCGTGGAACCAGCACGCTCAAAGCGTCAACGAGTGTCCCGCGCATGCGACCAGTGCCGTGCA
GCCCGAGAGAAATGCGACGGAATACAGCCTGCGTGTTTCCCGTGCGTTTCCCAGGGAAGGTCCTGCACTT
ATCAGGCTTCGCCGAAAAAGAGGGGAGTTCAAACCGGTTATATTCGTACGCTGGAGCTCGCCCTCGCCTG
GATGTTTGAAAATGTCGCGCGTTCCGAAGATGCCTTGCATAACCTCCTCGTCCGTGACGCCGGACAAGGA
TCAGCTCTGCTCGTTGGTAAAGATTCGCCGGCTGCCGAGCGACTCCATGCCCGTTGGGCTACTAGCCGTG
TCAATAAGAGCATTACCCGCCTCCTCAGGTTTGAAAGCGGCGGGCCGGCCGACGCCCTTGACGATTTTGA
CTTAGACATGCTCCCAGCCGATGCCCTTGACGACTTTGACCTTGATATGCTGCCTGCTGACGCTCTTGAC
GATTTTGACCTTGACATGCTCCCCGGGTTCGTTATGGTGAGCAAGGGCGAGGAGCTGTTCACCGGGGTGG
TGCCCATCCTGGTCGAGCTGGACGGCGACGTAAACGGCCACAAGTTCAGCGTGTCCGGCGAGGGCGAGGG
CGATGCCACCTACGGCAAGCTGACCCTGAAGTTCATCTGCACCACCGGCAAGCTGCCCGTGCCCTGGCCC
ACCCTCGTGACCACCCTGACCTACGGCGTGCAGTGCTTCAGCCGCTACCCCGACCACATGAAGCAGCACG
ACTTCTTCAAGTCCGCCATGCCCGAAGGCTACGTCCAGGAGCGCACCATCTTCTTCAAGGACGACGGCAA
CTACAAGACCCGCGCCGAGGTGAAGTTCGAGGGCGACACCCTGGTGAACCGCATCGAGCTGAAGGGCATC
GACTTCAAGGAGGACGGCAACATCCTGGGGCACAAGCTGGAGTACAACTACAACAGCCACAACGTCTATA
TCATGGCCGACAAGCAGAAGAACGGCATCAAGGTGAACTTCAAGATCCGCCACAACATCGAGGACGGCAG
CGTGCAGCTCGCCGACCACTACCAGCAGAACACCCCCATCGGCGACGGCCCCGTGCTGCTGCCCGACAAC
CACTACCTGAGCACCCAGTCCGCCCTGAGCAAAGACCCCAACGAGAAGCGCGATCACATGGTCCTGCTGG
AGTTCGTGACCGCCGCCGGGATCACTCTCGGCATGGACGAGCTGTACAAGCCAAAGAAGAAGCGGAAGGT
CTAAGCTTACTTCTTTATCGGTTCTCTCTTACGACTTTTTGAATGGAACGTTTCCTTCTTCTCAGGCGGG
CCTATCTTTGGGCCGAAGCTCTTTTCCTTGTACTGTAGGACCTGGTTGATAATGATTCCCAAAAAGACAT
CCAGCATGTCAGTTACTTGCATTCGTCAGTCTATACAAAAGCAATGGTTTAGAGAAATTTTGAACTTTAT
ACATGGTTTTATTTGTTGCTTCACGGCCGTACCTTCTGGAAATCCACGGTAGGAGTGTCAATTTGCGTTT
TTGATAATCCTTCCAAGGTTCTTCTCGAAGTAGTTGTTCTATAATTGCTTCACAGCTACCATGGAACATC
CCAAGCACCGCTACTAGAATTCGAGCTCGGAGTGGATCCCCCGGGCTGCAGGAATTCGAGCTCTGTACAG
TGACCGGTGACTCTTTCTGGCATGCGGAGAGACGGACGGACGCAGAGAGAAGGGCTGAGTAATAAGCGCC
ACTGCGCCAGACAGCTCTGGCGGCTCTGAGGTGCAGTGGATGATTATTAATCCGGGACCGGCCGCCCCTC
CGCCCCGAAGTGGAAAGGCTGGTGTGCCCCTCGTTGACCAAGAATCTATTGCATCATCGGAGAATATGGA
GCTTCATCGAATCACCGGCAGTAAGCGAAGGAGAATGTGAAGCCAGGGGTGTATAGCCGTCGGCGAAATA
GCATGCCATTAACCTAGGTACAGAAGTCCAATTGCTTCCGATCTGGTAAAAGATTCACGAGATAGTACCT
TCTCCGAAGTAGGTAGAGCGAGTACCCGGCGCGTAAGCTCCCTAATTGGCCCATCCGGCATCTGTAGGGC
GTCCAAATATCGTGCCTCTCCTGCTTTGCCCGGTGTATGAAACCGGAAAGGCCGCTCAGGAGCTGGCCAG
CGGCGCAGACCGGGAACACAAGCTGGCAGTCGACCCATCCGGTGCTCTGCACTCGACCTGCTGAGGTCCC
TCAGTCCCTGGTAGGCAGCTTTGCCCCGTCTGTCCGCCCGGTGTGTCGGCGGGGTTGACAAGGTCGTTGC
GTCAGTCCAACATTTGTTGCCATATTTTCCTGCTCTCCCCACCAGCTGCTCTTTTCTTTTCTCTTTCTTT
TCCCATCTTCAGTATATTCATCTTCCCATCCAAGAACCTTTATTTCCCCTAAGTAAGTACTTTGCTACAT
CCATACTCCATCCTTCCCATCCCTTATTCCTTTGAACCTTTCAGTTCGAGCTTTCCCACTTCATCGCAGC
TTGACTAACAGCTACCCCGCTTGAGCAGACATCACCATGCCTCAATCCTGGGAAGAACTGGCCGCTGATA
AGCGCGCCCGCCTCGCAAAAACCATCCCTGATGAATGGAAAGTCCAGACGCTGCCTGCGGATGACAGCGT
TATTGATTTCCCAAAGAAATCGGGGATCCTTTCAGAGGCCGAACTGAAGATCACAGAGGCCTCCGCTGCA
GATCTTGTGTCCAAGCTGGCGGCCGGAGAGTTGACCTCGGTGGAAGTTACGCTAGCATTCTGTAAACGGG
CAGCAATCGCCCAGCAGTTAGTAGGGTCCCCTCTACCTCTCAGGGAGATGTAACAACGCCACCTTATGGG
ACTATCAAGCTGACGCTGGCTTCTGTGCAGACAAACTGCGCCCACGAGTTCTTCCCTGACGCCGCTCTCG
CGCAGGCAAGGGAACTCGATGAATACTACGCAAAGCACAAGACACCCGTTGGTCCACTCCATGGCCTCCC
CATCTCTCTCAAAGACCAGCTTCGAGTCAAGGTACACCGTTGCCCCTAAGTCGTTAGATGTCCCTTTTTG
TCAGCTAACATATGCCACCAGGGCTACGAAACATCAATGGGCTACATCTCATGGCTAAACAAGTACGACG
AAGGGGACTCGGTTCTGACAACCATGCTCCGCAAAGCCGGTGCCGTTTTCTACGTCAAGACCTCTGTCCC
GCAGACCCTGATGGTCTGCGAGACAGTCAACAACATCATCGGGCGCACCGTCAACCCACGCAACAAGAAC
TGGTCGTGCGGCGGCAGTTCTGGTGGTGAGGGTGCGATCGTTGGGATTCGTGGTGGCGTCATCGGTGTAG
GAACGGATATCGGTGGCTCGATTCGAGTGCCGGCCGCGTTCAACTTCCTGTACGGTCTAAGGCCGAGTCA
TGGGCGGCTGCCGTATGCAAAGATGGCGAACAGCATGGAGGGTCAGGAGACGGTGCACAGCGTTGTCGGG
CCGATTACGCACTCTGTTGAGGGTGAGTCCTTCGCCTCTTCCTTCTTTTCCTGCTCTATACCAGGCCTCC
ACTGTCCTCCTTTCTTGCTTTTTATACTATATACGAGACGGGCAGTCACTGATGAAGTAATGTTAGACCT
CCGCCTCTTCACCAAATCCGTCCTCGGTCAGGAGCCATGGAAATACGACTCCAAGGTCATCCCCATGCCC
TGGCGCCAGTCCGAGTCGGACATTATTGCCTCCAAGATCAAGAACGGCGGGCTCAATATCGGCTACTACA
ACTTCGACGGCAATGTCCTTCCACACCCTCCTATCCTGCGCGGCGTGGAAACCACCGTCGCCGCACTCGC
CAAAGCCGGTCATACCGTGACCCCGTGGACGCCATACAAGCACGATTTCGGCCACGATCTCATCTCCCAT
ATCTACGCGGCTGACGGCAGCGCCGACGTAATGCGCGATATCAGTGCATCCGGCGAGCCGGCGATTCCAA
ATATCAAAGACCTACTGAACCCGAACATCAAAGCTGTTAACATGAACGAGCTCTGGGACACGCATCTCCA
GAAGTGGAATTACCAGATGGAGTACCTTGAGAAATGGCGGGAGGCTGAAGAAAAGGCCGGGAAGGAACTG
GACGCCATCATCGCGCCGATTACGCCTACCGCTGCGGTACGGCATGACCAGTTCCGGTACTATGGGTATG
CCTCTGTGATCAACCTGCTGGATTTCACGAGCGTGGTTGTTCCGGTTACCTTTGCGGATAAGAACATCGA
TAAGAAGAATGAGAGTTTCAAGGCGGTTAGTGAGCTTGATGCCCTCGTGCAGGAAGAGTATGATCCGGAG
GCGTACCATGGGGCACCGGTTGCAGTGCAGGTTATCGGACGGAGACTCAGTGAAGAGAGGACGTTGGCGA
TTGCAGAGGAAGTGGGGAAGTTGCTGGGAAATGTGGTGACTCCATAGGCTTCTAATAAGTGTCAGATAGC
AATTTGCACAAGAAATCAATACCAGCAACTGTAAATAAGCGCTGAAGTGACCATGCCATGCTACGAAAGA
GCAGAAAAAAACCTGCCGTAGAACCGAAGAGATATGACACGCTTCCATCTCTCAAAGGAAGAATCCCTTC
AGGGTTGCGTTTCCAGTCTAGACACGTATAACGGCACAAGTGTCTCTCACCAAATGGGTTATATCTCAAA
TGTGATCTAAGGATGGAAAGCCCAGAATATTGGCTGGGTTGATGGCTGCTTCGAGTGCAGTCTCATGCTG
CCACAGGTGACTCTGGATGGCCCCATACCACTCAACCCATGGTACGAGCGGTACGCTTTACGAATTCCCA
TGGGGAGAGACTAGGCGGATGCAGCAGGGATACTCGAGGTGCCCCAGTTGATGTCCCATCAGTGTCATGC
TATGGTCCCAGATTGGTGGCTACGGCCAATATAAATCTCAGCATGCAGTTCCGCCTGCATGATCATCCCC
AGGACGCGTTTGTCATCTCCGTCAGCCAGGTCTCAGTTGTTTACCCATCTTCCGACCCGCAGCAGAAAAT
GGCCTCCTCCGAGGACGTCATCAAGGAGTTCATGCGCTTCAAGGTGCGCATGGAGGGCTCCGTGAACGGC
CACGAGTTCGAGATCGAGGGCGAGGGCGAGGGCCGCCCCTACGAGGGCACCCAGACCGCCAAGCTGAAGG
TGACCAAGGGCGGCCCCCTGCCCTTCGCCTGGGACATCCTGTCCCCCCAGTTCCAGTACGGCTCCAAGGT
GTACGTGAAGCACCCCGCCGACATCCCCGACTACAAGAAGCTGTCCTTCCCCGAGGGCTTCAAGTGGGAG
CGCGTGATGAACTTCGAGGACGGCGGCGTGGTGACCGTGACCCAGGACTCCTCCCTGCAGGACGGCTCCT
TCATCTACAAGGTGAAGTTCATCGGCGTGAACTTCCCCTCCGACGGCCCCGTAATGCAGAAGAAAACTAT
GGGCTGGGAGGCCTCCACCGAGCGCCTGTACCCCCGCGACGGCGTGCTGAAGGGCGAGATCCACAAGGCC
CTGAAGCTGAAGGACGGCGGCCACTACCTGGTGGAGTTCAAGTCCATCTACATGGCCAAGAAGCCCGTGC
AGCTGCCCGGCTACTACTACGTGGACTCCAAGCTGGACATCACCTCCCACAACGAGGACTACACCATCGT
GGAGCAGTACGAGCGCGCCGAGGGCCGCCACCACCTGTTCCTGACTCACGGTATGGACGAATTGTACAAG
TCGAAGCTGTAAGCTTGTGCTTCTAAGGTATGAGTCGCAAAATTGTTTTTTATTTTTGGTCTTGAGTCTA
ATATGCTCGCAGCTCTTGCGTTGTATATGGTCGTTGTCGCGTATTTTCTGTTGTATTAAAAGATCAAACG
AGATCAAGGGATGGCTCGCGGGCTGTCTCTCGCACTAGGAGGAAGAATGCCTGAAAAAGGAACTTTGATT
TTAGCTGTGGAATAGAGATGGCTTGTTTGAGGACGCTTGTCGCTTGGCGCAGGGACTTGAATGGCAGCTT
GTGGAAACCGAAGGCGAGAAAAGTCGACGGATACTGTACGTGGTTCTATTGCCAGTGCGGTGGAAGCTTC
CTTCTCATATAGTTCAATCCTTCTTTGAATCTGTTTGTTTCATATTTGGACTGTTTCATTCTCTGCTTGC
GCATTCTCATCTTCGAGAACGACTGCAGGGATTGTTGGTTCTGTGGAGCTGATGAGCGCGCCTTGACCAC
CCTTGTTCTTGTTTTGCTCTTTTGTTCTCATTTAACCCGTTTCTCCCTTCCAACCCTTTGACCTTGCAAC
ATTGTCTCCCAGCGCGTTGCCAAAGCGAACTTGATATCAGTATAGTATGACCAAGTAGTCTACCAAAATA
AATTTTAGTACAGTATTGCTAGTTATACAAGATAAATTTTGTACAACAATGATTATGCAGAGCTGGTATT
CTGTAAGGAGTAAATTCATGCAGGTACAGAGCGTCCACGTCAGGCACACGCGCTTTAGTGCTGGGTACAC
ATTATGCTACCTTTGGGGCAAGGTGCTATTCTAGGTAGGGTATGCCTAGCAATGCCATGATCTTATGACC
TCAGTAATCTGACCTTGGATTTAAGATCGGAGTTCTCAAACCCTGCGCGCTCAGAGAATTCGCATGCGGA
GACTTTAGACATACCTCTCGTTGCCGACAAATCGGCATTCCGTTTCGGTCACGGACGTAAGAGTTCAACA
AAGCCGCTCACCTGTCCCGTTCGGCGCTTGAGTTTCCACTTCAAAAGCACAACCGCTCCGATATTTCCAT
TGCCACCGACCAACAAAAGGTTCATATCGCGCAATAGTCGTCCAACTCTCACTCCGCCCGCACTCGATGG
CGAAGGATGGAAGAATATCCGAGCGGCATCGGATAAAGAGATCTGGTTCTTTTCGTGAAGTAACGTAGGG
AACCGACGGAAACTGTAGAGCTATAGGAATTTAGTATATCAGAAGTCAATTGAGAGAAGTGTATAGTTAG
TAACTCACTTGTGCCAACAGGTATTTCCAACCGTTCTTGTTCAAATTTCGTCAAGTCACCATCTCTATGT
GCAAAACTGGATCATACAACAGCTCTTATTGTAGCTGCATCTCGCTCTCAGAGATCATCCTATCTTCGTC
GTCATCCACCAACACAGGTGGGAGTGCTAGTTGATCCATGCTGAGGTCAAGGGACACAGACGGAATGGGT
GTAGAACGCCTCAAAACAGGTAAGGTATCAGGATCGGTTGTCCAGGGGGAATCCAAACCAGGTTCCACCT
TGATTCAGAGAATAAGTATGACGTATTCTTGGCAATGTTTAAGCTTGAGATGAGCCGATGTCAAACTGGG
AGACATGATGAAGGAGGAAATGTTGCTTTGGTGGGGGAGACACTATAAATACCAAAGAGTGAATGGTTGA
TACCATTTGGGGAAGGAGTGTCTATCGCAGTCTCTGCAGACGGCATATCGGATAGCCTGCAGGCGCTTGT
GGAGGATGCACATGTGACCGAGGGACACGAAGTGATCCGTTTAAACTATCAGTGTTTGACAGGATATATT
GGCGGGTAAACCTAAGAGAAAAGAGCGTTTATTAGAATAATCGGATATTTAAAAGGGCGTGAAAAGGTTT
ATCCGTTCGTCCATTTGTATGTGCCAGCCGCCTTTGCGACGCTCACCGGGCTGGTTGCCCTCGCCGCTGG
GCTGGCGGCCGTCTATGGCCCTGCAAACGCGCCAGAAACGCCGTCGAAGCCGTGTGCGAGACACCGCGGC
CGCCGGCGTTGTGGATACCTCGCGGAAAACTTGGCCCTCACTGACAGATGAGGGGCGGACGTTGACACTT
GAGGGGCCGACTCACCCGGCGCGGCGTTGACAGATGAGGGGCAGGCTCGATTTCGGCCGGCGACGTGGAG
CTGGCCAGCCTCGCAAATCGGCGAAAACGCCTGATTTTACGCGAGTTTCCCACAGATGATGTGGACAAGC
CTGGGGATAAGTGCCCTGCGGTATTGACACTTGAGGGGCGCGACTACTGACAGATGAGGGGCGCGATCCT
TGACACTTGAGGGGCAGAGTGCTGACAGATGAGGGGCGCACCTATTGACATTTGAGGGGCTGTCCACAGG
CAGAAAATCCAGCATTTGCAAGGGTTTCCGCCCGTTTTTCGGCCACCGCTAACCTGTCTTTTAACCTGCT
TTTAAACCAATATTTATAAACCTTGTTTTTAACCAGGGCTGCGCCCTGTGCGCGTGACCGCGCACGCCGA
AGGGGGGTGCCCCCCCTTCTCGAACCCTCCCGGCCCGCTAACGCGGGCCTCCCATCCCCCCAGGGGCTGC
GCCCCTCGGCCGCGAACGGCCTCACCCCAAAAATGGCAGCGCTGGCCAATTCCCGAGTGCGCGGAACCCC
TATTTGTTTATTTTTCTAAATACATTCAAATATGTATCCGCTCATGAGACAATAACCCTGATAAATGCTT
CAATAATATTGAAAAAGGAAGAGTATGGCTAAAATGAGAATATCACCGGAATTGAAAAAACTGATCGAAA
AATACCGCTGCGTAAAAGATACGGAAGGAATGTCTCCTGCTAAGGTATATAAGCTGGTGGGAGAAAATGA
AAACCTATATTTAAAAATGACGGACAGCCGGTATAAAGGGACCACCTATGATGTGGAACGGGAAAAGGAC
ATGATGCTATGGCTGGAAGGAAAGCTGCCTGTTCCAAAGGTCCTGCACTTTGAACGGCATGATGGCTGGA
GCAATCTGCTCATGAGTGAGGCCGATGGCGTCCTTTGCTCGGAAGAGTATGAAGATGAACAAAGCCCTGA
AAAGATTATCGAGCTGTATGCGGAGTGCATCAGGCTCTTTCACTCCATCGACATATCGGATTGTCCCTAT
ACGAATAGCTTAGACAGCCGCTTAGCCGAATTGGATTACTTACTGAATAACGATCTGGCCGATGTGGATT
GCGAAAACTGGGAAGAGGACACTCCATTTAAAGATCCGCGCGAGCTGTATGATTTTTTAAAGACGGAAAA
GCCCGAAGAGGAACTTGTCTTTTCCCACGGCGACCTGGGAGACAGCAACATCTTTGTGAAAGATGGCAAA
GTAAGTGGCTTTATTGATCTTGGGAGAAGCGGCAGGGCGGACAAGTGGTATGACATTGCCTTCTGCGTCC
GGTCGCTCAGGGAGGATATCGGGGAAGAACAGTATGTCGAGCTATTTTTTGACTTACTGGGGATCAAGCC
TGATTGGGAGAAAATAAAATATTATATTTTACTGGATGAATTGTTTTAGCTGTCAGACCAAGTTTACTCA
TATATACTTTAGATTGATTTAAAACTTCATTTTTAATTTAAAAGGATCTAGGTGAAGATCCTTTTTGATA
ATCTCATGACCAAAATCCCTTAACGTGAGTTTTCGTTCCACTGAGCGTCAGACCCCGTAGAAAAGATCAA
AGGATCTTCTTGAGATCCTTTTTTTCTGCGCGTAATCTGCTGCTTGCAAACAAAAAAACCACCGCTACCA
GCGGTGGTTTGTTTGCCGGATCAAGAGCTACCAACTCTTTTTCCGAAGGTAACTGGCTTCAGCAGAGCGC
AGATACCAAATACTGTTCTTCTAGTGTAGCCGTAGTTAGGCCACCACTTCAAGAACTCTGTAGCACCGCC
TACATACCTCGCTCTGCTAATCCTGTTACCAGTGGCTGCTGCCAGTGGCGATAAGTCGTGTCTTACCGGG
TTGGACTCAAGACGATAGTTACCGGATAAGGCGCAGCGGTCGGGCTGAACGGGGGGTTCGTGCACACAGC
CCAGCTTGGAGCGAACGACCTACACCGAACTGAGATACCTACAGCGTGAGCTATGAGAAAGCGCCACGCT
TCCCGAAGGGAGAAAGGCGGACAGGTATCCGGTAAGCGGCAGGGTCGGAACAGGAGAGCGCACGAGGGAG
CTTCCAGGGGGAAACGCCTGGTATCTTTATAGTCCTGTCGGGTTTCGCCACCTCTGACTTGAGCGTCGAT
TTTTGTGATGCTCGTCAGGGGGGCGGAGCCTATGGAAAAACGCCAGCAACGCGGCCTTTTTACGGTTCCT
GGCAGATCCTAGATGTGGCGCAACGATGCCGGCGACAAGCAGGAGCGCACCGACTTCTTCCGCATCAAGT
GTTTTGGCTCTCAGGCCGAGGCCCACGGCAAGTATTTGGGCAAGGGGTCGCTGGTATTCGTGCAGGGCAA
GATTCGGAATACCAAGTACGAGAAGGACGGCCAGACGGTCTACGGGACCGACTTCATTGCCGATAAGGTG
GATTATCTGGACACCAAGGCACCAGGCGGGTCAAATCAGGAATAAGGGCACATTGCCCCGGCGTGAGTCG
GGGCAATCCCGCAAGGAGGGTGAATGAATCGGACGTTTGACCGGAAGGCATACAGGCAAGAACTGATCGA
CGCGGGGTTTTCCGCCGAGGATGCCGAAACCATCGCAAGCCGCACCGTCATGCGTGCGCCCCGCGAAACC
TTCCAGTCCGTCGGCTCGATGGTCCAGCAAGCTACGGCCAAGATCGAGCGCGACAGCGTGCAACTGGCTC
CCCCTGCCCTGCCCGCGCCATCGGCCGCCGTGGAGCGTTCGCGTCGTCTTGAACAGGAGGCGGCAGGTTT
GGCGAAGTCGATGACCATCGACACGCGAGGAACTATGACGACCAAGAAGCGAAAAACCGCCGGCGAGGAC
CTGGCAAAACAGGTCAGCGAGGCCAAGCAGGCCGCGTTGCTGAAACACACGAAGCAGCAGATCAAGGAAA
TGCAGCTTTCCTTGTTCGATATTGCGCCGTGGCCGGACACGATGCGAGCGATGCCAAACGACACGGCCCG
CTCTGCCCTGTTCACCACGCGCAACAAGAAAATCCCGCGCGAGGCGCTGCAAAACAAGGTCATTTTCCAC
GTCAACAAGGACGTGAAGATCACCTACACCGGCGTCGAGCTGCGGGCCGACGATGACGAACTGGTGTGGC
AGCAGGTGTTGGAGTACGCGAAGCGCACCCCTATCGGCGAGCCGATCACCTTCACGTTCTACGAGCTTTG
CCAGGACCTGGGCTGGTCGATCAATGGCCGGTATTACACGAAGGCCGAGGAATGCCTGTCGCGCCTACAG
GCGACGGCGATGGGCTTCACGTCCGACCGCGTTGGGCACCTGGAATCGGTGTCGCTGCTGCACCGCTTCC
GCGTCCTGGACCGTGGCAAGAAAACGTCCCGTTGCCAGGTCCTGATCGACGAGGAAATCGTCGTGCTGTT
TGCTGGCGACCACTACACGAAATTCATATGGGAGAAGTACCGCAAGCTGTCGCCGACGGCCCGACGGATG
TTCGACTATTTCAGCTCGCACCGGGAGCCGTACCCGCTCAAGCTGGAAACCTTCCGCCTCATGTGCGGAT
CGGATTCCACCCGCGTGAAGAAGTGGCGCGAGCAGGTCGGCGAAGCCTGCGAAGAGTTGCGAGGCAGCGG
CCTGGTGGAACACGCCTGGGTCAATGATGACCTGGTGCATTGCAAACGCTAGGGCCTTGTGGGGTCAGTT
CCGGCTGGGGGTTCAGCAGCCCCTGCTCGGATCTGTTGGACCGGACAGTAGTCATGGTTGATGGGCTGCC
TGTATCGAGTGGTGATTTTGTGCCGAGCTGCCGGTCGGGGAGCTGTTGGCTGGCTGGTGGCAGGATATAT
TGTGGTGTAAACAAATTGACGCTTAGACAACTTAATAACACATTGCGGACGTTTTTAATGTACTGGGGTT
GAACACTCT
